Addgene plasmid #201605: LENTICRISPR-LUC7L3_sgRNA2
Purpose: CRISPR/Cas9-mediated gene knock-out
Depositing lab: Alexis Jourdain & Vamsi Mootha. Depositing organization: Broad Institute. Publication: Loss of LUC7L2 and U1 snRNP subunits shifts energy metabolism from glycolysis to OXPHOS. Jourdain AA, Begg BE, Mick E, Shah H, Calvo SE, Skinner OS, Sharma R, Blue SM, Yeo GW, Burge CB, Mootha VK. Mol Cell. 2021 May 6;81(9):1905-1919.e12. doi: 10.1016/j.molcel.2021.02.033. Epub 2021 Apr 13. PubMed 33852893.
Backbone
  Vector backbone: lentiCRISPR v2
  Backbone manufacturer: Feng Zhang, Addgene #52961
  Vector type: Lentiviral, CRISPR
  Selectable markers: Puromycin
Growth in bacteria
  Bacterial resistance: Ampicillin, 100 μg/mL
  Growth temperature: 37°C
  Growth strain: NEB Stable
  Copy number: High Copy
Gene/Insert
  Gene/Insert name: LUC7L3
  gRNA/shRNA sequence: GCCGCGGGACTTACGCTCTCG
  Species: H. sapiens (human)
  Entrez Gene: LUC7L3 (a.k.a. CRA, CREAP-1, CROP, LUC7A, OA48-18, hLuc7A)
  Cloning method: Restriction Enzyme; 5′ cloning site BsmBI (unknown if destroyed); 3′ cloning site BsmBI (unknown if destroyed)
Terms and licenses: Academic/Nonprofit Terms; Industry Terms: Not Available to Industry
How to cite: LENTICRISPR-LUC7L3_sgRNA2 was a gift from Alexis Jourdain & Vamsi Mootha (Addgene plasmid # 201605 ; http://n2t.net/addgene:201605 ; RRID:Addgene_201605)
