[The description below was written by a language model from this plasmid's Addgene catalogue record and pLannotate feature annotations shown in this document.]
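Description:
LENTICRISPR-LUC7L3_sgRNA2 is an all-in-one lentiviral CRISPR/Cas9 knockout plasmid built on the lentiCRISPR v2 backbone, carrying a single guide RNA directed against human LUC7L3 (also known as CROP or hLuc7A). The guide was inserted at the backbone's BsmBI cloning sites, which places it between a human U6 RNA polymerase III promoter and the Streptococcus pyogenes gRNA scaffold. Downstream, an EF-1α core promoter drives S. pyogenes Cas9, followed by a puromycin N-acetyltransferase coding region for selecting transduced mammalian cells. The feature table does not annotate the element linking Cas9 to the puromycin marker. A WPRE after the marker enhances transcript expression.

The expression cassettes sit within an HIV-1-derived transfer vector. A CMV enhancer/promoter fused to a truncated 5' LTR drives genomic RNA production in packaging cells. The Ψ packaging signal, with an adjoining gag fragment, directs encapsidation, the RRE permits Rev-dependent nuclear export, and the cPPT/CTS aids nuclear import of the viral genome. The ΔU3 3' LTR makes the integrated provirus self-inactivating. Packaging functions are not encoded on the plasmid and must be supplied in trans.

Outside the LTRs, the 13,013 nt sequenced plasmid carries a bGH polyadenylation signal, an f1 origin, and an SV40/EM7-driven bleomycin/Zeocin resistance cassette with an SV40 poly(A) signal. It also has a high-copy ColE1/pUC-type origin and an ampicillin resistance gene for propagation in E. coli. The stated purpose is CRISPR/Cas9-mediated gene knockout. The associated publication concerns how loss of LUC7L2 and U1 snRNP subunits shifts energy metabolism from glycolysis to oxidative phosphorylation.
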