Features (pLannotate 1.2.2; 33 found; start..end, strand, type, name):
    217..397     +  LTR            5' LTR (truncated): truncated 5' long terminal repeat (LTR) from HIV-1
    444..569     +  misc_feature   HIV-1 Ψ: packaging signal of human immunodeficiency virus type 1
    553..916     +  CDS            HIV-1 gag (fragment): gag protein from human immunodeficiency virus 1; gag
   1062..1295    +  misc_feature   RRE: The Rev response element (RRE) of HIV-1 allows for Rev-dependent mRNA export from the nucleus to the cytoplasm.
   1672..1772    +  CDS            Rev (fragment): human immunodeficiency virus 1 (HIV-1) Rev protein; rev; enhances nuclear export of unspliced and incompletely spliced viral mRNAs
   1822..1939    +  misc_feature   cPPT/CTS: central polypurine tract and central termination sequence of HIV-1
   1990..2230    +  promoter       U6 promoter: RNA polymerase III promoter for human U6 snRNA
   2260..2335    +  misc_RNA       gRNA scaffold: guide RNA scaffold for the Streptococcus pyogenes CRISPR/Cas9 system
   2353..2371    +  CDS            small t antigen (fragment): SV40 (simian virus 40) small t antigen
   2397..2608    +  promoter       EF-1α core promoter: core promoter for human elongation factor EF-1α
   2633..6736    +  CDS            Cas9: Cas9 (Csn1) endonuclease from the Streptococcus pyogenes Type II CRISPR/Cas system generates RNA-guided double strand breaks in DNA
   6874..7471    +  CDS            PuroR (fragment): puromycin N-acetyltransferase; pac from Streptomyces; confers resistance to puromycin
   7487..8075    +  misc_feature   WPRE: woodchuck hepatitis virus posttranscriptional regulatory element
   8126..8145    +  misc_feature   cPPT/CTS (fragment): central polypurine tract and central termination sequence of HIV-1
   8147..8380    +  LTR            3' LTR (ΔU3): self-inactivating 3' long terminal repeat (LTR) from HIV-1
   8412..8636    +  polyA_signal   bGH poly(A) signal: bovine growth hormone polyadenylation signal
   8640..8661    +  promoter       SV40 promoter (fragment): SV40 enhancer and early promoter
   8682..9110    +  rep_origin     f1 ori (sequence partly withheld): f1 bacteriophage origin of replication; arrow indicates direction of (+) strand synthesis
   9124..9453    +  promoter       SV40 promoter: SV40 enhancer and early promoter
   9501..9548    +  promoter       EM7 promoter: synthetic bacterial promoter&nbsp
   9567..9941    +  CDS            BleoR: antibiotic-binding protein; Sh ble from Streptoalloteichus hindustanus; confers resistance to bleomycin, phleomycin, and Zeocin™
   9951..10076   +  CDS            ble (fragment): BLE_KLEPN - Experimental evidence at protein level: Swiss-Prot protein existence level 1. Binding protein with a strong affinity to the bleomycin family of antibiotics. Binds to CL990; an antimitotic-antibiotic compound. From Klebsiella pneumoniae.
  10071..10192   +  polyA_signal   SV40 poly(A) signal: SV40 polyadenylation signal
  10263..10285   -  protein_bind   lac operator (fragment): The lac repressor binds to the lac operator to inhibit transcription in E. coli. This inhibition can be relieved by adding lactose or isopropyl-β-D-thiogalactopyranoside (IPTG). lac repressor encoded by lacI
  10289..10319   -  promoter       lac promoter: promoter for the E. coli lac operon
  10334..10355   -  protein_bind   CAP binding site: CAP binding activates transcription in the presence of cAMP. E. coli catabolite activator protein
  10368..10460   -  CDS            lacI (fragment): lac repressor; lacI; The lac repressor binds to the lac operator to inhibit transcription in E. coli. This inhibition can be relieved by adding lactose or isopropyl-β-D-thiogalactopyranoside (IPTG).
  10643..11231   -  rep_origin     ori: high-copy-number ColE1/pMB1/pBR322/pUC origin of replication
  11402..12262   -  CDS            AmpR: β-lactamase; bla; confers resistance to ampicillin, carbenicillin, and related antibiotics
  12263..12367   -  promoter       AmpR promoter: bla
  12426..12478   -  misc_feature   bom (fragment): basis of mobility region from pBR322
  12633..13012   +  enhancer       CMV enhancer: human cytomegalovirus immediate early enhancer
  13013..199     +  promoter       CMV promoter (across the origin): human cytomegalovirus (CMV) immediate early promoter
>Addgene plasmid #201605 | LENTICRISPR-LUC7L3_sgRNA2 | addgene full sequence | sequence record 396360 | Addgene NGS Result
TGATGCGGTTTTGGCAGTACATCAATGGGCGTGGATAGCGGTTTGACTCACGGGGATTTCCAAGTCTCCA
CCCCATTGACGTCAATGGGAGTTTGTTTTGGCACCAAAATCAACGGGACTTTCCAAAATGTCGTAACAAC
TCCGCCCCATTGACGCAAATGGGCGGTAGGCGTGTACGGTGGGAGGTCTATATAAGCAGCGCGTTTTGCC
TGTACTGGGTCTCTCTGGTTAGACCAGATCTGAGCCTGGGAGCTCTCTGGCTAACTAGGGAACCCACTGC
TTAAGCCTCAATAAAGCTTGCCTTGAGTGCTTCAAGTAGTGTGTGCCCGTCTGTTGTGTGACTCTGGTAA
CTAGAGATCCCTCAGACCCTTTTAGTCAGTGTGGAAAATCTCTAGCAGTGGCGCCCGAACAGGGACTTGA
AAGCGAAAGGGAAACCAGAGGAGCTCTCTCGACGCAGGACTCGGCTTGCTGAAGCGCGCACGGCAAGAGG
CGAGGGGCGGCGACTGGTGAGTACGCCAAAAATTTTGACTAGCGGAGGCTAGAAGGAGAGAGATGGGTGC
GAGAGCGTCAGTATTAAGCGGGGGAGAATTAGATCGCGATGGGAAAAAATTCGGTTAAGGCCAGGGGGAA
AGAAAAAATATAAATTAAAACATATAGTATGGGCAAGCAGGGAGCTAGAACGATTCGCAGTTAATCCTGG
CCTGTTAGAAACATCAGAAGGCTGTAGACAAATACTGGGACAGCTACAACCATCCCTTCAGACAGGATCA
GAAGAACTTAGATCATTATATAATACAGTAGCAACCCTCTATTGTGTGCATCAAAGGATAGAGATAAAAG
ACACCAAGGAAGCTTTAGACAAGATAGAGGAAGAGCAAAACAAAAGTAAGACCACCGCACAGCAAGCGGC
CGCTGATCTTCAGACCTGGAGGAGGAGATATGAGGGACAATTGGAGAAGTGAATTATATAAATATAAAGT
AGTAAAAATTGAACCATTAGGAGTAGCACCCACCAAGGCAAAGAGAAGAGTGGTGCAGAGAGAAAAAAGA
GCAGTGGGAATAGGAGCTTTGTTCCTTGGGTTCTTGGGAGCAGCAGGAAGCACTATGGGCGCAGCGTCAA
TGACGCTGACGGTACAGGCCAGACAATTATTGTCTGGTATAGTGCAGCAGCAGAACAATTTGCTGAGGGC
TATTGAGGCGCAACAGCATCTGTTGCAACTCACAGTCTGGGGCATCAAGCAGCTCCAGGCAAGAATCCTG
GCTGTGGAAAGATACCTAAAGGATCAACAGCTCCTGGGGATTTGGGGTTGCTCTGGAAAACTCATTTGCA
CCACTGCTGTGCCTTGGAATGCTAGTTGGAGTAATAAATCTCTGGAACAGATTTGGAATCACACGACCTG
GATGGAGTGGGACAGAGAAATTAACAATTACACAAGCTTAATACACTCCTTAATTGAAGAATCGCAAAAC
CAGCAAGAAAAGAATGAACAAGAATTATTGGAATTAGATAAATGGGCAAGTTTGTGGAATTGGTTTAACA
TAACAAATTGGCTGTGGTATATAAAATTATTCATAATGATAGTAGGAGGCTTGGTAGGTTTAAGAATAGT
TTTTGCTGTACTTTCTATAGTGAATAGAGTTAGGCAGGGATATTCACCATTATCGTTTCAGACCCACCTC
CCAACCCCGAGGGGACCCGACAGGCCCGAAGGAATAGAAGAAGAAGGTGGAGAGAGAGACAGAGACAGAT
CCATTCGATTAGTGAACGGATCGGCACTGCGTGCGCCAATTCTGCAGACAAATGGCAGTATTCATCCACA
ATTTTAAAAGAAAAGGGGGGATTGGGGGGTACAGTGCAGGGGAAAGAATAGTAGACATAATAGCAACAGA
CATACAAACTAAAGAATTACAAAAACAAATTACAAAAATTCAAAATTTTCGGGTTTATTACAGGGACAGC
AGAGATCCAGTTTGGTTAATTAAGGTACCGAGGGCCTATTTCCCATGATTCCTTCATATTTGCATATACG
ATACAAGGCTGTTAGAGAGATAATTAGAATTAATTTGACTGTAAACACAAAGATATTAGTACAAAATACG
TGACGTAGAAAGTAATAATTTCTTGGGTAGTTTGCAGTTTTAAAATTATGTTTTAAAATGGACTATCATA
TGCTTACCGTAACTTGAAAGTATTTCGATTTCTTGGCTTTATATATCTTGTGGAAAGGACGAAACACCGC
CGCGGGACTTACGCTCTCGGTTTTAGAGCTAGAAATAGCAAGTTAAAATAAGGCTAGTCCGTTATCAACT
TGAAAAAGTGGCACCGAGTCGGTGCTTTTTTGAATTCGCTAGCTAGGTCTTGAAAGGAGTGGGAATTGGC
TCCGGTGCCCGTCAGTGGGCAGAGCGCACATCGCCCACAGTCCCCGAGAAGTTGGGGGGAGGGGTCGGCA
ATTGATCCGGTGCCTAGAGAAGGTGGCGCGGGGTAAACTGGGAAAGTGATGTCGTGTACTGGCTCCGCCT
TTTTCCCGAGGGTGGGGGAGAACCGTATATAAGTGCAGTAGTCGCCGTGAACGTTCTTTTTCGCAACGGG
TTTGCCGCCAGAACACAGGACCGGTTCTAGAGCGCTGCCACCATGGACAAGAAGTACAGCATCGGCCTGG
ACATCGGCACCAACTCTGTGGGCTGGGCCGTGATCACCGACGAGTACAAGGTGCCCAGCAAGAAATTCAA
GGTGCTGGGCAACACCGACCGGCACAGCATCAAGAAGAACCTGATCGGAGCCCTGCTGTTCGACAGCGGC
GAAACAGCCGAGGCCACCCGGCTGAAGAGAACCGCCAGAAGAAGATACACCAGACGGAAGAACCGGATCT
GCTATCTGCAAGAGATCTTCAGCAACGAGATGGCCAAGGTGGACGACAGCTTCTTCCACAGACTGGAAGA
GTCCTTCCTGGTGGAAGAGGATAAGAAGCACGAGCGGCACCCCATCTTCGGCAACATCGTGGACGAGGTG
GCCTACCACGAGAAGTACCCCACCATCTACCACCTGAGAAAGAAACTGGTGGACAGCACCGACAAGGCCG
ACCTGCGGCTGATCTATCTGGCCCTGGCCCACATGATCAAGTTCCGGGGCCACTTCCTGATCGAGGGCGA
CCTGAACCCCGACAACAGCGACGTGGACAAGCTGTTCATCCAGCTGGTGCAGACCTACAACCAGCTGTTC
GAGGAAAACCCCATCAACGCCAGCGGCGTGGACGCCAAGGCCATCCTGTCTGCCAGACTGAGCAAGAGCA
GACGGCTGGAAAATCTGATCGCCCAGCTGCCCGGCGAGAAGAAGAATGGCCTGTTCGGAAACCTGATTGC
CCTGAGCCTGGGCCTGACCCCCAACTTCAAGAGCAACTTCGACCTGGCCGAGGATGCCAAACTGCAGCTG
AGCAAGGACACCTACGACGACGACCTGGACAACCTGCTGGCCCAGATCGGCGACCAGTACGCCGACCTGT
TTCTGGCCGCCAAGAACCTGTCCGACGCCATCCTGCTGAGCGACATCCTGAGAGTGAACACCGAGATCAC
CAAGGCCCCCCTGAGCGCCTCTATGATCAAGAGATACGACGAGCACCACCAGGACCTGACCCTGCTGAAA
GCTCTCGTGCGGCAGCAGCTGCCTGAGAAGTACAAAGAGATTTTCTTCGACCAGAGCAAGAACGGCTACG
CCGGCTACATTGACGGCGGAGCCAGCCAGGAAGAGTTCTACAAGTTCATCAAGCCCATCCTGGAAAAGAT
GGACGGCACCGAGGAACTGCTCGTGAAGCTGAACAGAGAGGACCTGCTGCGGAAGCAGCGGACCTTCGAC
AACGGCAGCATCCCCCACCAGATCCACCTGGGAGAGCTGCACGCCATTCTGCGGCGGCAGGAAGATTTTT
ACCCATTCCTGAAGGACAACCGGGAAAAGATCGAGAAGATCCTGACCTTCCGCATCCCCTACTACGTGGG
CCCTCTGGCCAGGGGAAACAGCAGATTCGCCTGGATGACCAGAAAGAGCGAGGAAACCATCACCCCCTGG
AACTTCGAGGAAGTGGTGGACAAGGGCGCTTCCGCCCAGAGCTTCATCGAGCGGATGACCAACTTCGATA
AGAACCTGCCCAACGAGAAGGTGCTGCCCAAGCACAGCCTGCTGTACGAGTACTTCACCGTGTATAACGA
GCTGACCAAAGTGAAATACGTGACCGAGGGAATGAGAAAGCCCGCCTTCCTGAGCGGCGAGCAGAAAAAG
GCCATCGTGGACCTGCTGTTCAAGACCAACCGGAAAGTGACCGTGAAGCAGCTGAAAGAGGACTACTTCA
AGAAAATCGAGTGCTTCGACTCCGTGGAAATCTCCGGCGTGGAAGATCGGTTCAACGCCTCCCTGGGCAC
ATACCACGATCTGCTGAAAATTATCAAGGACAAGGACTTCCTGGACAATGAGGAAAACGAGGACATTCTG
GAAGATATCGTGCTGACCCTGACACTGTTTGAGGACAGAGAGATGATCGAGGAACGGCTGAAAACCTATG
CCCACCTGTTCGACGACAAAGTGATGAAGCAGCTGAAGCGGCGGAGATACACCGGCTGGGGCAGGCTGAG
CCGGAAGCTGATCAACGGCATCCGGGACAAGCAGTCCGGCAAGACAATCCTGGATTTCCTGAAGTCCGAC
GGCTTCGCCAACAGAAACTTCATGCAGCTGATCCACGACGACAGCCTGACCTTTAAAGAGGACATCCAGA
AAGCCCAGGTGTCCGGCCAGGGCGATAGCCTGCACGAGCACATTGCCAATCTGGCCGGCAGCCCCGCCAT
TAAGAAGGGCATCCTGCAGACAGTGAAGGTGGTGGACGAGCTCGTGAAAGTGATGGGCCGGCACAAGCCC
GAGAACATCGTGATCGAAATGGCCAGAGAGAACCAGACCACCCAGAAGGGACAGAAGAACAGCCGCGAGA
GAATGAAGCGGATCGAAGAGGGCATCAAAGAGCTGGGCAGCCAGATCCTGAAAGAACACCCCGTGGAAAA
CACCCAGCTGCAGAACGAGAAGCTGTACCTGTACTACCTGCAGAATGGGCGGGATATGTACGTGGACCAG
GAACTGGACATCAACCGGCTGTCCGACTACGATGTGGACCATATCGTGCCTCAGAGCTTTCTGAAGGACG
ACTCCATCGACAACAAGGTGCTGACCAGAAGCGACAAGAACCGGGGCAAGAGCGACAACGTGCCCTCCGA
AGAGGTCGTGAAGAAGATGAAGAACTACTGGCGGCAGCTGCTGAACGCCAAGCTGATTACCCAGAGAAAG
TTCGACAATCTGACCAAGGCCGAGAGAGGCGGCCTGAGCGAACTGGATAAGGCCGGCTTCATCAAGAGAC
AGCTGGTGGAAACCCGGCAGATCACAAAGCACGTGGCACAGATCCTGGACTCCCGGATGAACACTAAGTA
CGACGAGAATGACAAGCTGATCCGGGAAGTGAAAGTGATCACCCTGAAGTCCAAGCTGGTGTCCGATTTC
CGGAAGGATTTCCAGTTTTACAAAGTGCGCGAGATCAACAACTACCACCACGCCCACGACGCCTACCTGA
ACGCCGTCGTGGGAACCGCCCTGATCAAAAAGTACCCTAAGCTGGAAAGCGAGTTCGTGTACGGCGACTA
CAAGGTGTACGACGTGCGGAAGATGATCGCCAAGAGCGAGCAGGAAATCGGCAAGGCTACCGCCAAGTAC
TTCTTCTACAGCAACATCATGAACTTTTTCAAGACCGAGATTACCCTGGCCAACGGCGAGATCCGGAAGC
GGCCTCTGATCGAGACAAACGGCGAAACCGGGGAGATCGTGTGGGATAAGGGCCGGGATTTTGCCACCGT
GCGGAAAGTGCTGAGCATGCCCCAAGTGAATATCGTGAAAAAGACCGAGGTGCAGACAGGCGGCTTCAGC
AAAGAGTCTATCCTGCCCAAGAGGAACAGCGATAAGCTGATCGCCAGAAAGAAGGACTGGGACCCTAAGA
AGTACGGCGGCTTCGACAGCCCCACCGTGGCCTATTCTGTGCTGGTGGTGGCCAAAGTGGAAAAGGGCAA
GTCCAAGAAACTGAAGAGTGTGAAAGAGCTGCTGGGGATCACCATCATGGAAAGAAGCAGCTTCGAGAAG
AATCCCATCGACTTTCTGGAAGCCAAGGGCTACAAAGAAGTGAAAAAGGACCTGATCATCAAGCTGCCTA
AGTACTCCCTGTTCGAGCTGGAAAACGGCCGGAAGAGAATGCTGGCCTCTGCCGGCGAACTGCAGAAGGG
AAACGAACTGGCCCTGCCCTCCAAATATGTGAACTTCCTGTACCTGGCCAGCCACTATGAGAAGCTGAAG
GGCTCCCCCGAGGATAATGAGCAGAAACAGCTGTTTGTGGAACAGCACAAGCACTACCTGGACGAGATCA
TCGAGCAGATCAGCGAGTTCTCCAAGAGAGTGATCCTGGCCGACGCTAATCTGGACAAAGTGCTGTCCGC
CTACAACAAGCACCGGGATAAGCCCATCAGAGAGCAGGCCGAGAATATCATCCACCTGTTTACCCTGACC
AATCTGGGAGCCCCTGCCGCCTTCAAGTACTTTGACACCACCATCGACCGGAAGAGGTACACCAGCACCA
AAGAGGTGCTGGACGCCACCCTGATCCACCAGAGCATCACCGGCCTGTACGAGACACGGATCGACCTGTC
TCAGCTGGGAGGCGACAAGCGACCTGCCGCCACAAAGAAGGCTGGACAGGCTAAGAAGAAGAAAGATTAC
AAAGACGATGACGATAAGGGATCCGGCGCAACAAACTTCTCTCTGCTGAAACAAGCCGGAGATGTCGAAG
AGAATCCTGGACCGACCGAGTACAAGCCCACGGTGCGCCTCGCCACCCGCGACGACGTCCCCAGGGCCGT
ACGCACCCTCGCCGCCGCGTTCGCCGACTACCCCGCCACGCGCCACACCGTCGATCCGGACCGCCACATC
GAGCGGGTCACCGAGCTGCAAGAACTCTTCCTCACGCGCGTCGGGCTCGACATCGGCAAGGTGTGGGTCG
CGGACGACGGCGCCGCGGTGGCGGTCTGGACCACGCCGGAGAGCGTCGAAGCGGGGGCGGTGTTCGCCGA
GATCGGCCCGCGCATGGCCGAGTTGAGCGGTTCCCGGCTGGCCGCGCAGCAACAGATGGAAGGCCTCCTG
GCGCCGCACCGGCCCAAGGAGCCCGCGTGGTTCCTGGCCACCGTCGGAGTCTCGCCCGACCACCAGGGCA
AGGGTCTGGGCAGCGCCGTCGTGCTCCCCGGAGTGGAGGCGGCCGAGCGCGCCGGGGTGCCCGCCTTCCT
GGAGACCTCCGCGCCCCGCAACCTCCCCTTCTACGAGCGGCTCGGCTTCACCGTCACCGCCGACGTCGAG
GTGCCCGAAGGACCGCGCACCTGGTGCATGACCCGCAAGCCCGGTGCCTGAACGCGTTAAGTCGACAATC
AACCTCTGGATTACAAAATTTGTGAAAGATTGACTGGTATTCTTAACTATGTTGCTCCTTTTACGCTATG
TGGATACGCTGCTTTAATGCCTTTGTATCATGCTATTGCTTCCCGTATGGCTTTCATTTTCTCCTCCTTG
TATAAATCCTGGTTGCTGTCTCTTTATGAGGAGTTGTGGCCCGTTGTCAGGCAACGTGGCGTGGTGTGCA
CTGTGTTTGCTGACGCAACCCCCACTGGTTGGGGCATTGCCACCACCTGTCAGCTCCTTTCCGGGACTTT
CGCTTTCCCCCTCCCTATTGCCACGGCGGAACTCATCGCCGCCTGCCTTGCCCGCTGCTGGACAGGGGCT
CGGCTGTTGGGCACTGACAATTCCGTGGTGTTGTCGGGGAAATCATCGTCCTTTCCTTGGCTGCTCGCCT
GTGTTGCCACCTGGATTCTGCGCGGGACGTCCTTCTGCTACGTCCCTTCGGCCCTCAATCCAGCGGACCT
TCCTTCCCGCGGCCTGCTGCCGGCTCTGCGGCCTCTTCCGCGTCTTCGCCTTCGCCCTCAGACGAGTCGG
ATCTCCCTTTGGGCCGCCTCCCCGCGTCGACTTTAAGACCAATGACTTACAAGGCAGCTGTAGATCTTAG
CCACTTTTTAAAAGAAAAGGGGGGACTGGAAGGGCTAATTCACTCCCAACGAAGACAAGATCTGCTTTTT
GCTTGTACTGGGTCTCTCTGGTTAGACCAGATCTGAGCCTGGGAGCTCTCTGGCTAACTAGGGAACCCAC
TGCTTAAGCCTCAATAAAGCTTGCCTTGAGTGCTTCAAGTAGTGTGTGCCCGTCTGTTGTGTGACTCTGG
TAACTAGAGATCCCTCAGACCCTTTTAGTCAGTGTGGAAAATCTCTAGCAGGGCCCGTTTAAACCCGCTG
ATCAGCCTCGACTGTGCCTTCTAGTTGCCAGCCATCTGTTGTTTGCCCCTCCCCCGTGCCTTCCTTGACC
CTGGAAGGTGCCACTCCCACTGTCCTTTCCTAATAAAATGAGGAAATTGCATCGCATTGTCTGAGTAGGT
GTCATTCTATTCTGGGGGGTGGGGTGGGGCAGGACAGCAAGGGGGAGGATTGGGAAGACAATAGCAGGCA
TGCTGGGGATGCGGTGGGCTCTATGGCTTCTGAGGCGGAAAGAACCAGCTGGGGCTCTAGGGGGTATCCC
C
[124 nt withheld, positions 8682-8805]
C
[91 nt withheld, positions 8807-8897]
A
[49 nt withheld, positions 8899-8947]
CCTTTGACGTTGGAGTCCACGTTCTTT
[37 nt withheld, positions 8975-9011]
ACCCTATCTCGGTCTATTCTTTTGATTTATAAGGGATTTTGCCGATTTCGGCCTATTGGTTAAAAAATGA
GCTGATTTAACAAAAATTTAACGCGAATTAATTCTGTGGAATGTGTGTCAGTTAGGGTGTGGAAAGTCCC
CAGGCTCCCCAGCAGGCAGAAGTATGCAAAGCATGCATCTCAATTAGTCAGCAACCAGGTGTGGAAAGTC
CCCAGGCTCCCCAGCAGGCAGAAGTATGCAAAGCATGCATCTCAATTAGTCAGCAACCATAGTCCCGCCC
CTAACTCCGCCCATCCCGCCCCTAACTCCGCCCAGTTCCGCCCATTCTCCGCCCCATGGCTGACTAATTT
TTTTTATTTATGCAGAGGCCGAGGCCGCCTCTGCCTCTGAGCTATTCCAGAAGTAGTGAGGAGGCTTTTT
TGGAGGCCTAGGCTTTTGCAAAAAGCTCCCGGGAGCTTGTATATCCATTTTCGGATCTGATCAGCACGTG
TTGACAATTAATCATCGGCATAGTATATCGGCATAGTATAATACGACAAGGTGAGGAACTAAACCATGGC
CAAGTTGACCAGTGCCGTTCCGGTGCTCACCGCGCGCGACGTCGCCGGAGCGGTCGAGTTCTGGACCGAC
CGGCTCGGGTTCTCCCGGGACTTCGTGGAGGACGACTTCGCCGGTGTGGTCCGGGACGACGTGACCCTGT
TCATCAGCGCGGTCCAGGACCAGGTGGTGCCGGACAACACCCTGGCCTGGGTGTGGGTGCGCGGCCTGGA
CGAGCTGTACGCCGAGTGGTCGGAGGTCGTGTCCACGAACTTCCGGGACGCCTCCGGGCCGGCCATGACC
GAGATCGGCGAGCAGCCGTGGGGGCGGGAGTTCGCCCTGCGCGACCCGGCCGGCAACTGCGTGCACTTCG
TGGCCGAGGAGCAGGACTGACACGTGCTACGAGATTTCGATTCCACCGCCGCCTTCTATGAAAGGTTGGG
CTTCGGAATCGTTTTCCGGGACGCCGGCTGGATGATCCTCCAGCGCGGGGATCTCATGCTGGAGTTCTTC
GCCCACCCCAACTTGTTTATTGCAGCTTATAATGGTTACAAATAAAGCAATAGCATCACAAATTTCACAA
ATAAAGCATTTTTTTCACTGCATTCTAGTTGTGGTTTGTCCAAACTCATCAATGTATCTTATCATGTCTG
TATACCGTCGACCTCTAGCTAGAGCTTGGCGTAATCATGGTCATAGCTGTTTCCTGTGTGAAATTGTTAT
CCGCTCACAATTCCACACAACATACGAGCCGGAAGCATAAAGTGTAAAGCCTGGGGTGCCTAATGAGTGA
GCTAACTCACATTAATTGCGTTGCGCTCACTGCCCGCTTTCCAGTCGGGAAACCTGTCGTGCCAGCTGCA
TTAATGAATCGGCCAACGCGCGGGGAGAGGCGGTTTGCGTATTGGGCGCTCTTCCGCTTCCTCGCTCACT
GACTCGCTGCGCTCGGTCGTTCGGCTGCGGCGAGCGGTATCAGCTCACTCAAAGGCGGTAATACGGTTAT
CCACAGAATCAGGGGATAACGCAGGAAAGAACATGTGAGCAAAAGGCCAGCAAAAGGCCAGGAACCGTAA
AAAGGCCGCGTTGCTGGCGTTTTTCCATAGGCTCCGCCCCCCTGACGAGCATCACAAAAATCGACGCTCA
AGTCAGAGGTGGCGAAACCCGACAGGACTATAAAGATACCAGGCGTTTCCCCCTGGAAGCTCCCTCGTGC
GCTCTCCTGTTCCGACCCTGCCGCTTACCGGATACCTGTCCGCCTTTCTCCCTTCGGGAAGCGTGGCGCT
TTCTCATAGCTCACGCTGTAGGTATCTCAGTTCGGTGTAGGTCGTTCGCTCCAAGCTGGGCTGTGTGCAC
GAACCCCCCGTTCAGCCCGACCGCTGCGCCTTATCCGGTAACTATCGTCTTGAGTCCAACCCGGTAAGAC
ACGACTTATCGCCACTGGCAGCAGCCACTGGTAACAGGATTAGCAGAGCGAGGTATGTAGGCGGTGCTAC
AGAGTTCTTGAAGTGGTGGCCTAACTACGGCTACACTAGAAGAACAGTATTTGGTATCTGCGCTCTGCTG
AAGCCAGTTACCTTCGGAAAAAGAGTTGGTAGCTCTTGATCCGGCAAACAAACCACCGCTGGTAGCGGTG
GTTTTTTTGTTTGCAAGCAGCAGATTACGCGCAGAAAAAAAGGATCTCAAGAAGATCCTTTGATCTTTTC
TACGGGGTCTGACGCTCAGTGGAACGAAAACTCACGTTAAGGGATTTTGGTCATGAGATTATCAAAAAGG
ATCTTCACCTAGATCCTTTTAAATTAAAAATGAAGTTTTAAATCAATCTAAAGTATATATGAGTAAACTT
GGTCTGACAGTTACCAATGCTTAATCAGTGAGGCACCTATCTCAGCGATCTGTCTATTTCGTTCATCCAT
AGTTGCCTGACTCCCCGTCGTGTAGATAACTACGATACGGGAGGGCTTACCATCTGGCCCCAGTGCTGCA
ATGATACCGCGAGACCCACGCTCACCGGCTCCAGATTTATCAGCAATAAACCAGCCAGCCGGAAGGGCCG
AGCGCAGAAGTGGTCCTGCAACTTTATCCGCCTCCATCCAGTCTATTAATTGTTGCCGGGAAGCTAGAGT
AAGTAGTTCGCCAGTTAATAGTTTGCGCAACGTTGTTGCCATTGCTACAGGCATCGTGGTGTCACGCTCG
TCGTTTGGTATGGCTTCATTCAGCTCCGGTTCCCAACGATCAAGGCGAGTTACATGATCCCCCATGTTGT
GCAAAAAAGCGGTTAGCTCCTTCGGTCCTCCGATCGTTGTCAGAAGTAAGTTGGCCGCAGTGTTATCACT
CATGGTTATGGCAGCACTGCATAATTCTCTTACTGTCATGCCATCCGTAAGATGCTTTTCTGTGACTGGT
GAGTACTCAACCAAGTCATTCTGAGAATAGTGTATGCGGCGACCGAGTTGCTCTTGCCCGGCGTCAATAC
GGGATAATACCGCGCCACATAGCAGAACTTTAAAAGTGCTCATCATTGGAAAACGTTCTTCGGGGCGAAA
ACTCTCAAGGATCTTACCGCTGTTGAGATCCAGTTCGATGTAACCCACTCGTGCACCCAACTGATCTTCA
GCATCTTTTACTTTCACCAGCGTTTCTGGGTGAGCAAAAACAGGAAGGCAAAATGCCGCAAAAAAGGGAA
TAAGGGCGACACGGAAATGTTGAATACTCATACTCTTCCTTTTTCAATATTATTGAAGCATTTATCAGGG
TTATTGTCTCATGAGCGGATACATATTTGAATGTATTTAGAAAAATAAACAAATAGGGGTTCCGCGCACA
TTTCCCCGAAAAGTGCCACCTGACGTCGACGGATCGGGAGATCTCCCGATCCCCTATGGTGCACTCTCAG
TACAATCTGCTCTGATGCCGCATAGTTAAGCCAGTATCTGCTCCCTGCTTGTGTGTTGGAGGTCGCTGAG
TAGTGCGCGAGCAAAATTTAAGCTACAACAAGGCAAGGCTTGACCGACAATTGCATGAAGAATCTGCTTA
GGGTTAGGCGTTTTGCGCTGCTTCGCGATGTACGGGCCAGATATACGCGTTGACATTGATTATTGACTAG
TTATTAATAGTAATCAATTACGGGGTCATTAGTTCATAGCCCATATATGGAGTTCCGCGTTACATAACTT
ACGGTAAATGGCCCGCCTGGCTGACCGCCCAACGACCCCCGCCCATTGACGTCAATAATGACGTATGTTC
CCATAGTAACGCCAATAGGGACTTTCCATTGACGTCAATGGGTGGAGTATTTACGGTAAACTGCCCACTT
GGCAGTACATCAAGTGTATCATATGCCAAGTACGCCCCCTATTGACGTCAATGACGGTAAATGGCCCGCC
TGGCATTATGCCCAGTACATGACCTTATGGGACTTTCCTACTTGGCAGTACATCTACGTATTAGTCATCG
CTATTACCATGG
